>Addgene plasmid #203734 | p Pcrg1: Khd4-Ada-Gfp (CbxR) | addgene full sequence | sequence record 404932 | Addgene NGS Result
TCCGGCGAGGGCGAGGGCGATGCCACCTACGGCAAGCTGACCCTGAAGTTCATCTGCACCACCGGCAAGC
TGCCCGTGCCCTGGCCCACCCTCGTGACCACCCTGACCTACGGCGTGCAGTGCTTCAGCCGCTACCCCGA
CCACATGAAGCAGCACGACTTCTTCAAGTCCGCCATGCCCGAAGGCTACGTCCAGGAGCGCACCATCTTC
TTCAAGGACGACGGCAACTACAAGACCCGCGCCGAGGTGAAGTTCGAGGGCGACACCCTGGTGAACCGCA
TCGAGCTGAAGGGCATCGACTTCAAGGAGGACGGCAACATCCTGGGGCACAAGCTGGAGTACAACTACAA
CAGCCACAACGTCTATATCATGGCCGACAAGCAGAAGAACGGCATCAAGGTGAACTTCAAGATCCGCCAC
AACATCGAGGACGGCAGCGTGCAGCTCGCCGACCACTACCAGCAGAACACCCCCATCGGCGACGGCCCCG
TGCTGCTGCCCGACAACCACTACCTGAGCACCCAGTCCGCCCTGAGCAAAGACCCCAACGAGAAGCGCGA
TCACATGGTCCTGCTGGAGTTCGTGACCGCCGCCGGGATCACTCTCGGCATGGACGAGCTGTACAAGTAA
AGCGGCCGGCGCGCCGGCCGCCCGGCGATCGTTCAAACATTTGGCAATAAAGTTTCTTAAGATTGAATCC
TGTTGCCGGTCTTGCGATGATTATCATATAATTTCTGTTGAATTACGTTAAGCATGTAATAATTAACATG
TAATGCATGACGTTATTTATGAGATGGGTTTTTATGATTAGAGTCCCGCAATTATACATTTAATACGCGA
TAGAAAACAAAATATAGCGCGCAAACTAGGATAAATTATCGCGCGCGGTGTCATCTATGTTACTAGATCC
GATGATAAGCTGTCAAACATGAGAATTCTTATCGATGATATCAGATCTGCCGGTCTCCCTATAGTGAGTC
GTATTAATTTCGATAAGCCAGGTTAACCTGCATTAATGAATCGGCCAACGCGCGGGGAGAGGCGGTTTGC
GTATTGGGCGCTCTTCCGCTTCCTCGCTCACTGACTCGCTGCGCTCGGTCGTTCGGCTGCGGCGAGCGGT
ATCAGCTCACTCAAAGGCGGTAATACGGTTATCCACAGAATCAGGGGATAACGCAGGAAAGAACATGTGA
GCAAAAGGCCAGCAAAAGGCCAGGAACCGTAAAAAGGCCGCGTTGCTGGCGTTTTTCCATAGGCTCCGCC
CCCCTGACGAGCATCACAAAAATCGACGCTCAAGTCAGAGGTGGCGAAACCCGACAGGACTATAAAGATA
CCAGGCGTTTCCCCCTGGAAGCTCCCTCGTGCGCTCTCCTGTTCCGACCCTGCCGCTTACCGGATACCTG
TCCGCCTTTCTCCCTTCGGGAAGCGTGGCGCTTTCTCATAGCTCACGCTGTAGGTATCTCAGTTCGGTGT
AGGTCGTTCGCTCCAAGCTGGGCTGTGTGCACGAACCCCCCGTTCAGCCCGACCGCTGCGCCTTATCCGG
TAACTATCGTCTTGAGTCCAACCCGGTAAGACACGACTTATCGCCACTGGCAGCAGCCACTGGTAACAGG
ATTAGCAGAGCGAGGTATGTAGGCGGTGCTACAGAGTTCTTGAAGTGGTGGCCTAACTACGGCTACACTA
GAAGAACAGTATTTGGTATCTGCGCTCTGCTGAAGCCAGTTACCTTCGGAAAAAGAGTTGGTAGCTCTTG
ATCCGGCAAACAAACCACCGCTGGTAGCGGTGGTTTTTTTGTTTGCAAGCAGCAGATTACGCGCAGAAAA
AAAGGATCTCAAGAAGATCCTTTGATCTTTTCTACGGGGTCTGACGCTCAGTGGAACGAAAACTCACGTT
AAGGGATTTTGGTCATGAGATTATCAAAAAGGATCTTCACCTAGATCCTTTTAAATTAAAAATGAAGTTT
TAAATCAATCTAAAGTATATATGAGTAAACTTGGTCTGACAGTTACCAATGCTTAATCAGTGAGGCACCT
ATCTCAGCGATCTGTCTATTTCGTTCATCCATAGTTGCCTGACTCCCCGTCGTGTAGATAACTACGATAC
GGGAGGGCTTACCATCTGGCCCCAGTGCTGCAATGATACCGCGAGACCCACGCTCACCGGCTCCAGATTT
ATCAGCAATAAACCAGCCAGCCGGAAGGGCCGAGCGCAGAAGTGGTCCTGCAACTTTATCCGCCTCCATC
CAGTCTATTAATTGTTGCCGGGAAGCTAGAGTAAGTAGTTCGCCAGTTAATAGTTTGCGCAACGTTGTTG
CCATTGCTACAGGCATCGTGGTGTCACGCTCGTCGTTTGGTATGGCTTCATTCAGCTCCGGTTCCCAACG
ATCAAGGCGAGTTACATGATCCCCCATGTTGTGCAAAAAAGCGGTTAGCTCCTTCGGTCCTCCGATCGTT
GTCAGAAGTAAGTTGGCCGCAGTGTTATCACTCATGGTTATGGCAGCACTGCATAATTCTCTTACTGTCA
TGCCATCCGTAAGATGCTTTTCTGTGACTGGTGAGTACTCAACCAAGTCATTCTGAGAATAGTGTATGCG
GCGACCGAGTTGCTCTTGCCCGGCGTCAATACGGGATAATACCGCGCCACATAGCAGAACTTTAAAAGTG
CTCATCATTGGAAAACGTTCTTCGGGGCGAAAACTCTCAAGGATCTTACCGCTGTTGAGATCCAGTTCGA
TGTAACCCACTCGTGCACCCAACTGATCTTCAGCATCTTTTACTTTCACCAGCGTTTCTGGGTGAGCAAA
AACAGGAAGGCAAAATGCCGCAAAAAAGGGAATAAGGGCGACACGGAAATGTTGAATACTCATACTCTTC
CTTTTTCAATATCGAGCACGTTGATGGGATCGATCCTAGAATATCAATCGAGCCACCGTCAATTTCGAGC
GCTAAGTGGAGTTGTCCGAGTCCCGAATCACAAGAATTAGGCTCGTGCTCTGTGAGATCTCTCGCGAAAC
CCAGATGAAGGAAAAAAATCGGAAGATCGCGGAAGAAGTGGGGTTCGCATGGTCTAACATTGTCGCATTC
CTCACAGTTTCGGCTGGAAACGGCAGGGACAATCACGAGAAATGCGCGACGAGTATTCAGTTGTCCAAAA
TTATGTCAGCTTGAAAGTTGGAAACGGCGGAAGAAAATTCGTCAGGAGGGCGTTGCGGCTAGGGTGAAGA
ACGGAGACAATTTCGGCTTTGAAATTGGCTCGACTCTGATTGGATCATGACGCACTGCTGGTCCACAACC
GTGTCGAAGGTGCCGTCTTTACTACAGGTCCGCTGGAAGCAAAATGGAAAAAGCCGCTGGAGCCCGACTA
CAGAGCCGCCGTGTTTTGGTAATCAGTCGGCAAATAGGTCAGCACAGCGCAGCGTGACAGGTTCTTGCAA
TTTACAGCACAGCTCGTCCGTCTACGACTTTGCACACCACAAAGTGTGCGGGGAGCAAAGGAGCCGATCT
TGGTCGCGCGCAAAGCCAAGGAGTCTTGAACCTGAGAGTGTGCGTGTCTTGTGACGCTTGCCCTTCTGTA
CTTTGCTGTGACACTACCACCACATCTGTCTTGGCTTTTTGTTCATACATCCACACCGACCATGTCGCTA
TTCAACGTCAGCAACGGTCTTCGTACCGCTCTCCGACCTTCTGTTGCCAGCTCTTCGCGCGTTGCTGCCT
TTTCCACAACCGCCGCTGCCCGTCTCGCCACACCCACCTCTGACAACGTTGGCAGTTCGGGCAAGCCTCA
GCACTTGAAGCAGTTCAAGATCTACCGATGGAACCCTGACAAGCCCTCGGAGAAGCCTCGTCTGCAGTCG
TACACACTGGACCTCAACCAGACCGGTCCAATGGTTCTCGACGCGCTCATCAAAATCAAGAACGAAATTG
ACCCTACGCTCACCTTCCGTCGCTCGTGCCGTGAGGGTATCTGCGGTTCGTGCGCTATGAATATTGACGG
TGTCAACACCCTCGCCTGCCTCTGCCGGATCGACAAGCAGAATGACACCAAGATCTACCCCTTGCCGCAC
ATGTACATTGTCAAGGACCTCGTGCCAGACTTGACCCAGTTCTACAAGCAGTACCGATCCATCGAGCCTT
TCCTCAAGTCCAACAACACCCCTTCTGAGGGTGAACATCTTCAGTCGCCCGAGGAGCGTCGTCGACTCGA
CGGTCTGTACGAGTGCATTCTGTGCGCGTGCTGCTCCACATCCTGCCCCTCTTACTGGTGGAATCAGGAC
GAGTACCTTGGCCCCGCCGTGCTCATGCAGGCGTACCGATGGATGGCCGACTCGCGTGACGACTTTGGTG
AGGAGCGAAGACAGAAGCTCGAGAACACCTTTTCGCTCTACCGATGCCTTACCATCATGAACTGCTCCAG
GACCTGCCCCAAGAACCTCAACCCTGGTAAGGCAATTGCACAGATCAAGAAGGACATGGCCGTCGGCGCA
CCCAAGGCTTCCGAGCGCCCTATCATGGCTTCGTCGTAATCTTGATATATCATATCGTTCTTTCCTCAGC
ACTTCTTTTGTCAATTTCAAAAGTATCTAATTGCATTCAACTCCGCTTGTGGTTTGTTGTTCAGTGAGAG
TGGAAACGCTACGGGCAAGATGAGGGCAGTGTTCTGGCGACGGAAAAGTGTGCAAGTGTCTGGCCTGCGT
CCTCGCTGGTTCCAGCAGCCGATGCAGGACGTGTACCTAGCGATTTCTTCGACAGCCTATTGTGGCAGCC
GCGATTCGCCACAATCGTACGAAAGCGAGACGAGTTGAGCGAAGATCCCCATTATTGAAGCATTTATCAG
GGTTATTGTCTCATGAGCGGATACATATTTGAATGTATTTAGAAAAATAAACAAATAGGGGTTCCGCGCA
CATTTCCCCGAAAAGTGCCACCTGACGTCTAAGAAACCATTATTATCATGACATTAACCTATAAAAATAG
GCGTATCACGAGGCCCTTTCGTCTCGCGCGTTTCGGTGATGACGGTGAAAACCTCTGACACATGCAGCTC
CCGGAGACGGTCACAGCTTGTCTGTAAGCGGATGCCGGGAGCAGACAAGCCCGTCAGGGCGCGTCAGCGG
GTGTTGGCGGGTGTCGGGGCTGGCTTAACTATGCGGCATCAGAGCAGATTGTACTGAGAGTGCACCATAT
GGACATATTGTCGTTAGAACGCGGCTACAATTAATACATAACCTTATGTATCATACACATACGATTTAGG
TGACACTATAGAACTCGAGCAGCTGAAGCTTGCATGCATAGTACATCAGGCTACTAACTGTCTTTCGCAT
CTCTTTGCTCAACAAGCCATCCAGCGCGCAAAAGAGCTCGATGCTAAGCGTGCCCTGCTCCAAGAGCAAG
GTCGACTGGACCAGCTAGGTCCACTCTTCGGCCTGCCGATGAGTATCAAGGGTCAAATGTCCTATGGAAG
CCACGGAAACCAACGTGGCTTCGTCTTTGACGTCCTGCCCGACCCTGCTTCACACCCGCTCGTCAACCGG
AATCTCACTCGGCAGCAGGTGCAGCTCTTGGCGTCAACCCAAGGTGGATATGTGGCAGAGGAGCCAGTCG
ATTCCAGCATTGCAAAGCTACTACTGCAAAACGATGCGGTCATCCTGGCCAAAACAACCGTGCCCCAGGG
CATTATGCATCTCGACACGACGAGCAACTTGTACGGCCAAACGTTGAACCCGTGCAATCTCGCCTTGAGC
CCAGGTGGTTCGAGTGGTGGAGAGAGTGCGTTGGTCGCCGGTGGCGGTAGTGCGATGGGCGTGGGCTCGG
ATATCGGTGGAAGCATCCGTCAGCCGTGCGGCGTGACCGGACTATATGGCATCAGGCCTACTACACAGAG
GCTGCCATATATGCAGGTATACGCTCGACCATGCCCGGAAATGAGGCGGTGGGATCGTCGTTAGGGCCAA
TGGCCAAGAGTTTGAGAGATCTCGAGCTGTTCATGTCGAGCCTTATGAATCAGAACACTAGACCGTGGGA
CTGGGACCATACCGTGTTGCCAATGCCCTGGCGTAAGGTGGACACCTTACTGCAGAATGGCGCGTCGCGA
ACCAAGCCTATTATTGTTGGGGTAATGATGGAGGACGGTGTCGTTCGTCCGACGACGCCTGTGCGACGTG
CGCTTTGCAACTGGGTCGAGCAGCTGAATCGGTTTGCTAGTCAAACAGATTCTCATCTGCCACGCATTCA
ACTTCGACGTTGGAACCCGCGTGACCTGCACCGTCGTGCGTGGGACGTGATCCGATCACTCTACTTTATG
GATTCTGGTAAGATGTTTGCTCTGCTCGCCAAAGCTACTGGCGAACCGCTGCTCGCTCTGACGCAGTTCA
TCCTATCGGAACCCTTTGTCCGTTCCTTCACGGCTGATCTCGACGACGACGCTGCTCGCGACTCGACAAT
GCGCAAACTGGACGAACTGTCCTACTCTGAGTCGTGCGCCAACATTCGCATCCGCGAGGCGTTCAGAAAA
GAGTTTCTGCAAGCGTGGAACCTGCTCGAACTCGACTGTCTGCTGACTCCTGTCATGGGCAATGTGGCGC
CCAGACCGGCAACAGTTACATACTGGGGCTACACGAGCGTTTTCAACCTGGTCGACTATCCAGGAGTGGT
GTTCCCGTCCGGTTTCAAGGCGGATGCCAAGGCTGATCAGCAATTCGAAGCCGTCGCTGCTGGTAGTGGC
GAGTTTGCCTACACCAACAAGCACGACTGGATGAGCGAGTTCGACAAGCACAACACGCAAGAGTATCAAC
AGCACAGACAAGTGTTTGACGGTGCTCCGGTAGGCTTGCAGCTGATTGGACGCAGGTACAGGGATGAAGA
ACTGGTAAAGTATGCCGAGCTACTTCAGCATATTGTAGGCAGCAAGTGACGGCTTTCTGCGATCCTGATG
TACATGCACACTCCTTTAGCTCAAAAGCGAGACACTACAACCTGTCTCGGATATCTCTTTGATGGCAGCA
TGGTGCCTTGATGTCGCCCAACTGTTGTTTGCGCCAAGAACGTCCGAGCAAGCAGCCGTGCACGAAGATC
TCCGGTACTAGAGTTTCGCTTAGGGATGCAAAGTGTGAGATTTCCGAGCAGTAGCGTGGACGCGGTTTTT
GTCGGCATCGGTCAACTTTTCGAGTGATGATGCAACATGAAGTTAGGTGTAGGCGCGCTCTTGAGCGTGG
AAGACCATCGCGGCATAGTGTATGTGTGGCTTGAATAGCGGCAATTCCAGAACGATGCTCTGGAGGCTCA
AGACAAAGCGGGGTGGGGTGAGCGTCGGGTATAAAGAGATCACGACACCGCGAGGTTTGCGGTGAAACTC
GATGAGGCCAAAAAAGATACCATAATAGGCCTGAGTGGCCATGGATTTCTACTCGACGTCCTTCACTATT
CCGCGCTCCATCGGTGCCAGCAGTTTTGTCACGGAGACTACCAATCCCAACGGCAGCATTACAGCAGCAT
CGTCGTCGAGCTTCAGCCTCGAGGCTCCTCGTCCTGGCTCTCATGTAGGTGCGCGAACTGCGCCCACAGC
TTCGGCTGCTCCCGAGCCACCTGCCTCTTCGTTGCCAGGCCGCTTCACCTCGATGCGCTCCCGTTTTCCT
CCTAGCGTCAAGGCTTTCATGCCCAGTGCGTTTGGCGGCAAGCGCACCAGCGACAGGATCGTCGAGGCTG
TCGGCGCAGAAAAAGCAGAGGCCGACGCTGCCACCGGCTCCTCTTCTCAACCTGTTAAAGCCGAACCCGA
GCAGTCGGCGCCGCTGGCCCCTATCGGCGAGAGGGGAAATGCTCGTCCTTCCAAGCTCGTCAATCCCAGT
CTGGCCAACATGGATGACAACGGTAGCAGCCAGCATCGTGACAGCAGATCCACCGTTGGCACTCGGTCCA
GCTTTGACATTTCATCGGCAGCCTCCTTCACCGCAGACAGCACCGCTGCTAGTAGCGCCATCGGCGTCAA
CTCGTCGAGCACCACCCATTCGGCTTCCAATTCGATCTCGGCCAACCATGTGCAGCAGGATCGAGGCATC
TCGCTTTCACAGAGCAGCAAAGATCTTCAAGAAGCTATCCAGAAACTCAGCTCCGATATCATGGCCAATC
ACCAGTGCCTAGTCTCGTTTGCTTCAGTGCCGCAAAACGACGAGTCGCGCATGCCCCCAACCCCGCTCTC
GCATCCCTTTGCTCGCCAGAGCTCCTTCTCTTCGTTGCAGAGCCTCGATCAATTGCCTTTTCCCAATCCA
AATGGATCTTCCGGCTATCCCTATCAGCAGTACCATCCACAGCCCATCGGCACGCCTGACTCGCACTCGT
CCGCCTTCTTCCCTGGACGCGCCGCTGGAGAAGCGCTCGGTTCTGGTTTCCCCGGCCTCAACTCAAGTTC
GCTCTCGCTCTCGTCGCTCAATCCGCCCGCGTCTGGCAGCCACGTCGCCCAAGAGGTCGGTCTCTCGTCC
GCTCAGCCGCTCCGGTCGCCGCAGCCAAATGCCATTGGTGCTTCGCGAGCCAGCCTCAGTAGCATGCCCA
AACCACCGCAGTACAACTTTCATCTCAGCGGTGGCTACCAACAGGTCATGAATGCTCGAGGCACCATCTT
ACGCGAAAATCCGTTCAAATCGACCTCCTCCATCAAAGTGCCGCGCGCCGATGTGTTCGACGTCGCACCC
GCCTCGTCGCCTCCCGCAAAAGAGAGCATCAAGGAAGATGTGCGTCGCAAACTCGATGAAGTACAGACCG
CCACGGGCGCAACCATCACGCTCAAAAACAGTGAAGTGCGCGGCGCTGATCTCGGCTATGGCCTCGAGAC
CGAGCGCATCGTCGAGGTGCTCGTCTCGGGAACCTTTGAAAGTGTCGAGTTGGCCCGGGTCAAGGTGCTC
GTCATCTTGGACGAGATTGCTGGGCTTCGATCCGAGACATGCGAGATCGACTACAAGTTGCACAACATCA
TCGGCGGCCGCAAGCGCTGCGTTGTGCAGAAGATCGAGGAAGAAACGGGCACCAGCATCTACTTGCCAAG
TTCTTTTCTCGGCACCTTCGGCTCGAGTCTTGCCAGCCGCAACGACGGCAAGGCAGTCGCGGCTCATCAA
AATCAAATCCACATCACGGGCGAATTCTTTGGCGTTCAGCGTGCACGCGACATGCTTTTCCAGGTGTCGA
TGCACAAGAGCAAGGGCATCATTTCACGAGATGCAGCTATCCTACCTCGCAAGCTCGATTGGATGCTGAC
CGACCGTCTCGAGGAGCTCCGATCCATCATGATCGACAACGGCACCTTTGTCGCCTTCCCATTGCTCGGC
AGTCAGACCAGCGTCATCTCGGTCTTTGGCGATCATCGCGTTAACATCGAACGCACAATCCGATCCATCA
TGCAGCTTGCGTGCCAGTTCTACGTCGCCTCGCTCTGGCTCTTACCCGTCGGTTTCGACGTCTACATGCC
ATCTCCACAGGCTAATCTCAATCCAACGCAGGTCGCGCCCATGCTCAAGCACGTCGCCAACGCTTCGGGC
GCCGAGGTGGTGTTCAAGAGCAACTGCTTCGAGATTCACGGTCTCGAGTCCGAGGTGCGAACCGCCGTTT
CGGCGTTGCTCGAACTCGAGTTGATCAAAAGCTTCAACTTCGAAGTGCGCTTCCAGATTGAGCTGGCCAA
CGAGCACCGTGAGTTTATCTCGGGCAAGAAGAACGGCAAAGTCAACAAGGTCATGAAGCAGTGTGGCGTG
CGCATCAAGTTTGAAACATTCAATGACTACAACTTCCTAATCGACGTCTCGGGAAACGATCGCAACGGAG
TTTTACAAGGCCTCGGTCTTTTACAAGAGGAGTTGCCAGCCGAGATGTCGTTCCACGTCCCCGAGGCGTA
CCACAAACGCATCATTGGCGTCGGTGGCAAGAACATCCAACGCATCATGAAAAAATTTGGCGTCTATGTC
AAGTTTAGCAATGCCGAGGAGTTTGCTGCGCTCGGAGGTTACCTCGATAACGAAGATAACGTCATCGCAC
GAACACCGGCCAAAAATGCTGCCAACCTTGAAAACCTCAAGCTGTCGGTGATGGAGCTGGTCAATCCCAA
GGACAAGGACTACATCAGTGAGACGGTCACCATCTCGCGTCGCTACCATCGAACTTTGCTTGGCGAGAAG
GCCATCTTCATCCATGACATTGAGAGCAAGACAAGTTCCAGCGTTCGCTTCCCTGCGCGAGAGTCAGCCT
CGGATCTGGTGACCATCTTCGGACCCGAGTCGCAGATTCACATTGCTGCGCAGATGCTTCTCGACCACGT
TCCCTTTGAAGCCGAGTTCCGCGCCCCCAACTCGACCGAGCTCGGCGATGCTATTCACAGTGCCGAGTTT
GCTGCACTCGCTGAGCAGCTCAAGCGCGACCTCAGTATCTCTGTCTCGCCTGTCATTGAGCAGCGACGAC
CCGGTGGCGAGGCCGTCTTCAAGTTGCGGCTCAACAGGAGTAACACCGACTTCCTGCCCACGGCAAAGGA
TGCAATCGAGGATTTCCTCATCAATCGCAACGCCAACATCTACGCTGCACCCTCTCGAACTCGCTCCGAT
TCGTTTGCATCGGCCTTCCCGCACTTTGCCAACAAGTTGATCTCGACGGCTGGCGCGGCCGAATCAAATG
AATCGTTCAACACTGCGGCCGCAGCGGCAGCCGCCGCGGCCGAACAGGCGCGTGTGAATGAGCGCAGGCT
GCGTGCTGCTGCCTCGACACCCGATATCAAAGCGCTCTTTGATGCACCGTCCCAGCACCTTCATGGCGGC
CCAGGATTTGCGTCGAGCAATGGCGGAAGCGCAGCTACAGCTGCTAACTCGCCTTTGATCACGTCTCCGC
TCTACACTTCGCCGTACGGTAACGGTCGTGGGTTTGGCAGTGATGTGTGGGGCGCTCCTACACGTGCCTT
CACAGCCAGTAACGCTAGCAACGCCACGCCAAGCTTGATGGGGTTGCCTCCGCCTTCCGTCGGAACGCCT
GGCGCAGGCCTCGTTAGTGCAGCTGGACCTGGACCCATCGGGGCTGGAGTCAGTGTGCCAACGAGTGGCG
GGATCCAGTTTCCCTCGCAGCCTAGCCTGCACCAGCAAAGCGGACATCGGCTGTCGGACGAGATGCACAT
GAACCGAGGCTTGGAGGGCATGTCGATGGAAGACCGCGTCAAGGCGCTTCGAAAGCCTCGCTCGTTTGCG
CATCGGGCACAGAGTTTGGACATTGGCGCCATGGCAGCGCAGCAGGCCTCGCAGCATGCAAGTGGAAGCA
TGAGTGTTGGCCCGTCGACGCCTTACGGTCTTGGTCCTATCGGCACGGGTGCCCCTGGCATGTCTGGCCA
CTTCCCTGGCATGACAAGCTCGCAAGGCACCTTTGGCGGTGGTGCACCTCACCACCTCTACCAGCCTCCA
ACACCGCAGCAGCAGGCACAGCAGCAACTCCAATACCAACAGCAGCAGCAGCAACAGCAGCAACAGCAGC
AACAGCCGGGTTACGGCATGCCGCATCAACCTCAGCACTTTCATGCGTCTTCCGCTAGCATCTCGCGCCT
TCCGCCCGGTCGCAACACACAGAACCCTGATTCGACCACCATGGACGAGGTGAGCCGGGTGCTTGCTCAA
CTCGCTTTTGACCGGGCGGCCAACGCGGCCCAAGGAGGCGGTGGTTCCGGTGGCGGAGGATCGGGAGGTG
GCGGTTCGTCCATGGTGGTTCCTCAAAAGAATGTGCCACTGCCTATCGATGATAAGTCGTCTTCTATGGA
ACTGCCTCAGATCCACGCAGATACCATTGGCCGACTCGTCCTCGAAAAGTTCATGGAAGTGATTAAGGGA
CAGGAAGCGTATTCCCGACGCAAGGTGCTGGCTGGTATCGTCATGACCGAGAACATGAATTTTTGTGAGG
CTAAGGTGATCTCTGTCTCGACCGGCACCAAATGTGTCTCCGGAGAGCACATGTCGGTCAATGGAGCAGT
GTTGAATGATTCCCATGCAGAAATTGTTTCCCGTCGTTGTTTGCTGAAATATCTCTACGCTCAACTGGAC
CTGCAATGCAATCAGGCAACAGCTTACCAATCGATCTTCGTTCGTAACACAGATGGACAGTATCCATACA
AGCTCAAGAGCGGTGTGCATTTCCATCTGTACATCAACACAGCGCCGTGCGGCGACGCCCGAATTTTTTC
GCCCCACGAAAATGATACCGGCGTTGATAAGCATCCAAATCGTAAGGCGCGAGGCCAATTGCGAACAAAG
ATCGAATCGGGACAAGGCACAATCCCGGTGAAGAGCAGCGATGGCATTCAGACCTGGGACGGAGTTCTCC
AAGGACAGCGTCTGCTTACCATGTCGTGCTCTGATAAAATTGCTCGCTGGAATATTGTCGGCATCCAGGG
ATCGCTGCTGTCGTCCATCATCGAGCCGGTGTACCTCCATTCTATCGTTCTGGGATCGTTGCTGCACCCT
GAGCACATGTACCGTGCCGTGTGTGGCCGTATCGAGAAGTCGATCCAGGGACTCCCTCCACCTTACCACC
TGAATAAACCACGACTTGCTCTCGTCACCTCGGCCGAACCGCGCAATCAGGCGAAAGCGCCTAACTTTGG
CATTAACTGGACCATTGGAGACACCGAACTTGAAGTGGTGAACTCTCTGACTGGTCGCACCATTGGCGGC
CAGGTTTCGCGCATCACGAAGCAAGCCTTTTTTGTCAAATATGGCTTCCTGATGGCGAACCTGCCCGGTA
TCCTCGTCCGTAAGGTTACGACAGACTATGGCCAGACGAAAGCGAACGTGAAAGATTATCAAATTGCCAA
GCTGGAACTGTTTTCGGCCTTTAAACGCGAGGATTTGGGATCGTGGCTCAAAAAGCCGATCGAACAAGAT
GAGTTCGGACTGGCAGAATCCCATATGGTGAGCAAGGGCGAGGAGCTGTTCACCGGGGTGGTGCCCATCC
TGGTCGAGCTGGACGGCGACGTAAACGGCCACAAGTTCAGCGTG
Features (pLannotate 1.2.2; 14 found; start..end, strand, type, name):
    657..909     +  terminator     NOS terminator: nopaline synthase terminator and poly(A) signal
    968..986     -  promoter       T7 promoter: promoter for bacteriophage T7 RNA polymerase
   1008..1061    -  CDS            lacI (fragment): lac repressor; lacI; The lac repressor binds to the lac operator to inhibit transcription in E. coli. This inhibition can be relieved by adding lactose or isopropyl-β-D-thiogalactopyranoside (IPTG).
   1244..1832    -  rep_origin     ori: high-copy-number ColE1/pMB1/pBR322/pUC origin of replication
   2003..2863    -  CDS            AmpR: β-lactamase; bla; confers resistance to ampicillin, carbenicillin, and related antibiotics
   2864..2882    -  promoter       AmpR promoter (fragment): bla
   3659..4492    +  CDS            SDHB: SDHB_CHICK - Experimental evidence at protein level: Swiss-Prot protein existence level 1. Iron-sulfur protein (IP) subunit of succinate dehydrogenase (SDH) that is involved in complex II of the mitochondrial electron transport chain and is responsible for transferring electrons from succinate to ubiquinone (coenzyme Q). From Gallus gallus (Chicken).
   4811..4898    -  promoter       AmpR promoter (fragment): bla
   4993..5028    +  CDS            rop (fragment): Rop protein, which maintains plasmids at low copy number; rop
   5130..5181    +  misc_feature   bom (fragment): basis of mobility region from pBR322
   5244..5262    +  promoter       SP6 promoter: promoter for bacteriophage SP6 RNA polymerase
   5717..5872    +  CDS            gatA (fragment): GATA_EXISA - Protein inferred from homology: Swiss-Prot protein existence level 3. Allows the formation of correctly charged Gln-tRNA(Gln) through the transamidation of misacylated Glu-tRNA(Gln) in organisms which lack glutaminyl-tRNA synthetase. The reaction takes place in the presence of glutamine and ATP through an activated gamma-phospho-Glu- tRNA(Gln). From Exiguobacterium sp. (strain ATCC BAA-1283 / AT1b).
  11702..12898   +  CDS            Adar (fragment): ADAR_DROME - Also known as hypnos-2 From Drosophila melanogaster (Fruit fly).
  12905..630     +  CDS            EGFP (across the origin): the original enhanced GFP (Yang et al., 1996) mammalian codon-optimized
