[The description below was written by a language model from this plasmid's Addgene catalogue record and pLannotate feature annotations shown in this document.]
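Description:
p Pcrg1: Khd4-Ada-Gfp (CbxR) is a roughly 13 kb integrative plasmid built on the pMF2-1c backbone for ectopic expression of a hyperTRIBE-style fusion protein in the fungal pathogen Ustilago maydis. Although catalogued as a bacterial expression vector, the E. coli components serve only for propagation: a high-copy ColE1/pUC-type origin and an ampicillin resistance gene (β-lactamase). Selection in the fungus is by carboxin. The feature table detects a succinate dehydrogenase iron-sulfur subunit coding sequence (matched by homology to the chicken protein), which most likely corresponds to the carboxin-resistance allele, since carboxin targets this enzyme. The record does not state the integration locus. Short fragments annotated as lacI, rop, bom and gatA, along with T7 and SP6 promoters, appear to be backbone remnants or incidental homology matches.

The payload is a 6.2 kb insert cloned between SfiI and AscI sites and driven by the Pcrg1 promoter. It comprises the khd4 open reading frame from U. maydis, joined through three GGGGS linker repeats to the catalytic domain of Drosophila melanogaster ADAR (Ada), followed by a C-terminal Gfp annotated as EGFP and a NOS terminator. The khd4 portion and the promoter are not annotated in the automated table, but the Adar, EGFP and terminator features lie in the expected order. In this design, the RNA-binding protein Khd4 tethers the adenosine deaminase to its bound transcripts, where A-to-I editing marks them for identification by sequencing, while Gfp allows the fusion protein to be detected. The associated publication title indicates that the work concerned the mRNA regulon of the stability factor Khd4 in membrane trafficking.
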