Addgene plasmid #203734: p Pcrg1: Khd4-Ada-Gfp (CbxR)
Purpose: Plasmid for ectopic integration and expression of Khd4-Ada-Gfp. The 4282 bp khd4-ORF is fused C-terminally to the 1200 bp adar catalytic domain (Ada) with three repeats of GGGGS linker in between, fol
Depositing lab: Michael Feldbrügge. Depositing organization: Heinrich-Heine-Universitaet Duesseldorf. Publication: The mRNA stability factor Khd4 defines a specific mRNA regulon for membrane trafficking in the pathogen Ustilago maydis. Sankaranarayanan S, Haag C, Petzsch P, Kohrer K, Matuszynska A, Zarnack K, Feldbrugge M. Proc Natl Acad Sci U S A. 2023 Aug 22;120(34):e2301731120. doi: 10.1073/pnas.2301731120. Epub 2023 Aug 17. PubMed 37590419.
Backbone
  Vector backbone: pMF2-1c
  Backbone size w/o insert (bp): 6763
  Total vector size (bp): 12997
  Vector type: Bacterial Expression
  Selectable markers: Carboxin
Growth in bacteria
  Bacterial resistance: Ampicillin, 100 μg/mL
  Growth temperature: 37°C
  Growth strain: DH5alpha
  Copy number: High Copy
Gene/Insert
  Gene/Insert name: Khd4-Ada-Gfp (alt name: Khd4-hyperTRIBE)
  Species: D. melanogaster (fly); Ustilago maydis
  Insert size (bp): 6234
  GenBank ID: XM_011391969.1 AHN59262.1
  Promoter: Pcrg1
  Tag / fusion protein: Gfp (C terminal on insert)
  Cloning method: Restriction Enzyme; 5′ cloning site Sfi1 (not destroyed); 3′ cloning site Asc1 (not destroyed)
  Sequencing primers: 5′ GGCCTGATGGGCCATGGATTTCTACTCGACGTCCTTC; 3′ TCGCAAGACCGGCAACAG
Terms and licenses: Academic/Nonprofit Terms; Industry Terms: Not Available to Industry
How to cite: p Pcrg1: Khd4-Ada-Gfp (CbxR) was a gift from Michael Feldbrügge (Addgene plasmid # 203734 ; http://n2t.net/addgene:203734 ; RRID:Addgene_203734)
