>Addgene plasmid #203734 | p Pcrg1: Khd4-Ada-Gfp (CbxR) | depositor partial sequence | sequence record 395094 | Khd4-Ada-Gfp
ATGGATTTCTACTCGACGTCCTTCACTATTCCGCGCTCCATCGGTGCCAGCAGTTTTGTCACGGAGACTA
CCAATCCCAACGGCAGCATTACAGCAGCATCGTCGTCGAGCTTCAGCCTCGAGGCTCCTCGTCCTGGCTC
TCATGTAGGTGCGCGAACTGCGCCCACAGCTTCGGCTGCTCCCGAGCCACCTGCCTCTTCGTTGCCAGGC
CGCTTCACCTCGATGCGCTCCCGTTTTCCTCCTAGCGTCAAGGCTTTCATGCCCAGTGCGTTTGGCGGCA
AGCGCACCAGCGACAGGATCGTCGAGGCTGTCGGCGCAGAAAAAGCAGAGGCCGACGCTGCCACCGGCTC
CTCTTCTCAACCTGTTAAAGCCGAACCCGAGCAGTCGGCGCCGCTGGCCCCTATCGGCGAGAGGGGAAAT
GCTCGTCCTTCCAAGCTCGTCAATCCCAGTCTGGCCAACATGGATGACAACGGTAGCAGCCAGCATCGTG
ACAGCAGATCCACCGTTGGCACTCGGTCCAGCTTTGACATTTCATCGGCAGCCTCCTTCACCGCAGACAG
CACCGCTGCTAGTAGCGCCATCGGCGTCAACTCGTCGAGCACCACCCATTCGGCTTCCAATTCGATCTCG
GCCAACCATGTGCAGCAGGATCGAGGCATCTCGCTTTCACAGAGCAGCAAAGATCTTCAAGAAGCTATCC
AGAAACTCAGCTCCGATATCATGGCCAATCACCAGTGCCTAGTCTCGTTTGCTTCAGTGCCGCAAAACGA
CGAGTCGCGCATGCCCCCAACCCCGCTCTCGCATCCCTTTGCTCGCCAGAGCTCCTTCTCTTCGTTGCAG
AGCCTCGATCAATTGCCTTTTCCCAATCCAAATGGATCTTCCGGCTATCCCTATCAGCAGTACCATCCAC
AGCCCATCGGCACGCCTGACTCGCACTCGTCCGCCTTCTTCCCTGGACGCGCCGCTGGAGAAGCGCTCGG
TTCTGGTTTCCCCGGCCTCAACTCAAGTTCGCTCTCGCTCTCGTCGCTCAATCCGCCCGCGTCTGGCAGC
CACGTCGCCCAAGAGGTCGGTCTCTCGTCCGCTCAGCCGCTCCGGTCGCCGCAGCCAAATGCCATTGGTG
CTTCGCGAGCCAGCCTCAGTAGCATGCCCAAACCACCGCAGTACAACTTTCATCTCAGCGGTGGCTACCA
ACAGGTCATGAATGCTCGAGGCACCATCTTACGCGAAAATCCGTTCAAATCGACCTCCTCCATCAAAGTG
CCGCGCGCCGATGTGTTCGACGTCGCACCCGCCTCGTCGCCTCCCGCAAAAGAGAGCATCAAGGAAGATG
TGCGTCGCAAACTCGATGAAGTACAGACCGCCACGGGCGCAACCATCACGCTCAAAAACAGTGAAGTGCG
CGGCGCTGATCTCGGCTATGGCCTCGAGACCGAGCGCATCGTCGAGGTGCTCGTCTCGGGAACCTTTGAA
AGTGTCGAGTTGGCCCGGGTCAAGGTGCTCGTCATCTTGGACGAGATTGCTGGGCTTCGATCCGAGACAT
GCGAGATCGACTACAAGTTGCACAACATCATCGGCGGCCGCAAGCGCTGCGTTGTGCAGAAGATCGAGGA
AGAAACGGGCACCAGCATCTACTTGCCAAGTTCTTTTCTCGGCACCTTCGGCTCGAGTCTTGCCAGCCGC
AACGACGGCAAGGCAGTCGCGGCTCATCAAAATCAAATCCACATCACGGGCGAATTCTTTGGCGTTCAGC
GTGCACGCGACATGCTTTTCCAGGTGTCGATGCACAAGAGCAAGGGCATCATTTCACGAGATGCAGCTAT
CCTACCTCGCAAGCTCGATTGGATGCTGACCGACCGTCTCGAGGAGCTCCGATCCATCATGATCGACAAC
GGCACCTTTGTCGCCTTCCCATTGCTCGGCAGTCAGACCAGCGTCATCTCGGTCTTTGGCGATCATCGCG
TTAACATCGAACGCACAATCCGATCCATCATGCAGCTTGCGTGCCAGTTCTACGTCGCCTCGCTCTGGCT
CTTACCCGTCGGTTTCGACGTCTACATGCCATCTCCACAGGCTAATCTCAATCCAACGCAGGTCGCGCCC
ATGCTCAAGCACGTCGCCAACGCTTCGGGCGCCGAGGTGGTGTTCAAGAGCAACTGCTTCGAGATTCACG
GTCTCGAGTCCGAGGTGCGAACCGCCGTTTCGGCGTTGCTCGAACTCGAGTTGATCAAAAGCTTCAACTT
CGAAGTGCGCTTCCAGATTGAGCTGGCCAACGAGCACCGTGAGTTTATCTCGGGCAAGAAGAACGGCAAA
GTCAACAAGGTCATGAAGCAGTGTGGCGTGCGCATCAAGTTTGAAACATTCAATGACTACAACTTCCTAA
TCGACGTCTCGGGAAACGATCGCAACGGAGTTTTACAAGGCCTCGGTCTTTTACAAGAGGAGTTGCCAGC
CGAGATGTCGTTCCACGTCCCCGAGGCGTACCACAAACGCATCATTGGCGTCGGTGGCAAGAACATCCAA
CGCATCATGAAAAAATTTGGCGTCTATGTCAAGTTTAGCAATGCCGAGGAGTTTGCTGCGCTCGGAGGTT
ACCTCGATAACGAAGATAACGTCATCGCACGAACACCGGCCAAAAATGCTGCCAACCTTGAAAACCTCAA
GCTGTCGGTGATGGAGCTGGTCAATCCCAAGGACAAGGACTACATCAGTGAGACGGTCACCATCTCGCGT
CGCTACCATCGAACTTTGCTTGGCGAGAAGGCCATCTTCATCCATGACATTGAGAGCAAGACAAGTTCCA
GCGTTCGCTTCCCTGCGCGAGAGTCAGCCTCGGATCTGGTGACCATCTTCGGACCCGAGTCGCAGATTCA
CATTGCTGCGCAGATGCTTCTCGACCACGTTCCCTTTGAAGCCGAGTTCCGCGCCCCCAACTCGACCGAG
CTCGGCGATGCTATTCACAGTGCCGAGTTTGCTGCACTCGCTGAGCAGCTCAAGCGCGACCTCAGTATCT
CTGTCTCGCCTGTCATTGAGCAGCGACGACCCGGTGGCGAGGCCGTCTTCAAGTTGCGGCTCAACAGGAG
TAACACCGACTTCCTGCCCACGGCAAAGGATGCAATCGAGGATTTCCTCATCAATCGCAACGCCAACATC
TACGCTGCACCCTCTCGAACTCGCTCCGATTCGTTTGCATCGGCCTTCCCGCACTTTGCCAACAAGTTGA
TCTCGACGGCTGGCGCGGCCGAATCAAATGAATCGTTCAACACTGCGGCCGCAGCGGCAGCCGCCGCGGC
CGAACAGGCGCGTGTGAATGAGCGCAGGCTGCGTGCTGCTGCCTCGACACCCGATATCAAAGCGCTCTTT
GATGCACCGTCCCAGCACCTTCATGGCGGCCCAGGATTTGCGTCGAGCAATGGCGGAAGCGCAGCTACAG
CTGCTAACTCGCCTTTGATCACGTCTCCGCTCTACACTTCGCCGTACGGTAACGGTCGTGGGTTTGGCAG
TGATGTGTGGGGCGCTCCTACACGTGCCTTCACAGCCAGTAACGCTAGCAACGCCACGCCAAGCTTGATG
GGGTTGCCTCCGCCTTCCGTCGGAACGCCTGGCGCAGGCCTCGTTAGTGCAGCTGGACCTGGACCCATCG
GGGCTGGAGTCAGTGTGCCAACGAGTGGCGGGATCCAGTTTCCCTCGCAGCCTAGCCTGCACCAGCAAAG
CGGACATCGGCTGTCGGACGAGATGCACATGAACCGAGGCTTGGAGGGCATGTCGATGGAAGACCGCGTC
AAGGCGCTTCGAAAGCCTCGCTCGTTTGCGCATCGGGCACAGAGTTTGGACATTGGCGCCATGGCAGCGC
AGCAGGCCTCGCAGCATGCAAGTGGAAGCATGAGTGTTGGCCCGTCGACGCCTTACGGTCTTGGTCCTAT
CGGCACGGGTGCCCCTGGCATGTCTGGCCACTTCCCTGGCATGACAAGCTCGCAAGGCACCTTTGGCGGT
GGTGCACCTCACCACCTCTACCAGCCTCCAACACCGCAGCAGCAGGCACAGCAGCAACTCCAATACCAAC
AGCAGCAGCAGCAACAGCAGCAACAGCAGCAACAGCCGGGTTACGGCATGCCGCATCAACCTCAGCACTT
TCATGCGTCTTCCGCTAGCATCTCGCGCCTTCCGCCCGGTCGCAACACACAGAACCCTGATTCGACCACC
ATGGACGAGGTGAGCCGGGTGCTTGCTCAACTCGCTTTTGACCGGGCGGCCAACGCGGCCCAAGGAGGCG
GTGGTTCCGGTGGCGGAGGATCGGGAGGTGGCGGTTCGTCCATGGTGGTTCCTCAAAAGAATGTGCCACT
GCCTATCGATGATAAGTCGTCTTCTATGGAACTGCCTCAGATCCACGCAGATACCATTGGCCGACTCGTC
CTCGAAAAGTTCATGGAAGTGATTAAGGGACAGGAAGCGTATTCCCGACGCAAGGTGCTGGCTGGTATCG
TCATGACCGAGAACATGAATTTTTGTGAGGCTAAGGTGATCTCTGTCTCGACCGGCACCAAATGTGTCTC
CGGAGAGCACATGTCGGTCAATGGAGCAGTGTTGAATGATTCCCATGCAGAAATTGTTTCCCGTCGTTGT
TTGCTGAAATATCTCTACGCTCAACTGGACCTGCAATGCAATCAGGCAACAGCTTACCAATCGATCTTCG
TTCGTAACACAGATGGACAGTATCCATACAAGCTCAAGAGCGGTGTGCATTTCCATCTGTACATCAACAC
AGCGCCGTGCGGCGACGCCCGAATTTTTTCGCCCCACGAAAATGATACCGGCGTTGATAAGCATCCAAAT
CGTAAGGCGCGAGGCCAATTGCGAACAAAGATCGAATCGGGACAAGGCACAATCCCGGTGAAGAGCAGCG
ATGGCATTCAGACCTGGGACGGAGTTCTCCAAGGACAGCGTCTGCTTACCATGTCGTGCTCTGATAAAAT
TGCTCGCTGGAATATTGTCGGCATCCAGGGATCGCTGCTGTCGTCCATCATCGAGCCGGTGTACCTCCAT
TCTATCGTTCTGGGATCGTTGCTGCACCCTGAGCACATGTACCGTGCCGTGTGTGGCCGTATCGAGAAGT
CGATCCAGGGACTCCCTCCACCTTACCACCTGAATAAACCACGACTTGCTCTCGTCACCTCGGCCGAACC
GCGCAATCAGGCGAAAGCGCCTAACTTTGGCATTAACTGGACCATTGGAGACACCGAACTTGAAGTGGTG
AACTCTCTGACTGGTCGCACCATTGGCGGCCAGGTTTCGCGCATCACGAAGCAAGCCTTTTTTGTCAAAT
ATGGCTTCCTGATGGCGAACCTGCCCGGTATCCTCGTCCGTAAGGTTACGACAGACTATGGCCAGACGAA
AGCGAACGTGAAAGATTATCAAATTGCCAAGCTGGAACTGTTTTCGGCCTTTAAACGCGAGGATTTGGGA
TCGTGGCTCAAAAAGCCGATCGAACAAGATGAGTTCGGACTGGCAGAATCCCATATGGTGAGCAAGGGCG
AGGAGCTGTTCACCGGGGTGGTGCCCATCCTGGTCGAGCTGGACGGCGACGTAAACGGCCACAAGTTCAG
CGTGTCCGGCGAGGGCGAGGGCGATGCCACCTACGGCAAGCTGACCCTGAAGTTCATCTGCACCACCGGC
AAGCTGCCCGTGCCCTGGCCCACCCTCGTGACCACCCTGACCTACGGCGTGCAGTGCTTCAGCCGCTACC
CCGACCACATGAAGCAGCACGACTTCTTCAAGTCCGCCATGCCCGAAGGCTACGTCCAGGAGCGCACCAT
CTTCTTCAAGGACGACGGCAACTACAAGACCCGCGCCGAGGTGAAGTTCGAGGGCGACACCCTGGTGAAC
CGCATCGAGCTGAAGGGCATCGACTTCAAGGAGGACGGCAACATCCTGGGGCACAAGCTGGAGTACAACT
ACAACAGCCACAACGTCTATATCATGGCCGACAAGCAGAAGAACGGCATCAAGGTGAACTTCAAGATCCG
CCACAACATCGAGGACGGCAGCGTGCAGCTCGCCGACCACTACCAGCAGAACACCCCCATCGGCGACGGC
CCCGTGCTGCTGCCCGACAACCACTACCTGAGCACCCAGTCCGCCCTGAGCAAAGACCCCAACGAGAAGC
GCGATCACATGGTCCTGCTGGAGTTCGTGACCGCCGCCGGGATCACTCTCGGCATGGACGAGCTGTACAA
GTAA
