>Addgene plasmid #203734 | p Pcrg1: Khd4-Ada-Gfp (CbxR) | depositor partial sequence | sequence record 395095 | Khd4
ATGGATTTCTACTCGACGTCCTTCACTATTCCGCGCTCCATCGGTGCCAGCAGTTTTGTCACGGAGACTA
CCAATCCCAACGGCAGCATTACAGCAGCATCGTCGTCGAGCTTCAGCCTCGAGGCTCCTCGTCCTGGCTC
TCATGTAGGTGCGCGAACTGCGCCCACAGCTTCGGCTGCTCCCGAGCCACCTGCCTCTTCGTTGCCAGGC
CGCTTCACCTCGATGCGCTCCCGTTTTCCTCCTAGCGTCAAGGCTTTCATGCCCAGTGCGTTTGGCGGCA
AGCGCACCAGCGACAGGATCGTCGAGGCTGTCGGCGCAGAAAAAGCAGAGGCCGACGCTGCCACCGGCTC
CTCTTCTCAACCTGTTAAAGCCGAACCCGAGCAGTCGGCGCCGCTGGCCCCTATCGGCGAGAGGGGAAAT
GCTCGTCCTTCCAAGCTCGTCAATCCCAGTCTGGCCAACATGGATGACAACGGTAGCAGCCAGCATCGTG
ACAGCAGATCCACCGTTGGCACTCGGTCCAGCTTTGACATTTCATCGGCAGCCTCCTTCACCGCAGACAG
CACCGCTGCTAGTAGCGCCATCGGCGTCAACTCGTCGAGCACCACCCATTCGGCTTCCAATTCGATCTCG
GCCAACCATGTGCAGCAGGATCGAGGCATCTCGCTTTCACAGAGCAGCAAAGATCTTCAAGAAGCTATCC
AGAAACTCAGCTCCGATATCATGGCCAATCACCAGTGCCTAGTCTCGTTTGCTTCAGTGCCGCAAAACGA
CGAGTCGCGCATGCCCCCAACCCCGCTCTCGCATCCCTTTGCTCGCCAGAGCTCCTTCTCTTCGTTGCAG
AGCCTCGATCAATTGCCTTTTCCCAATCCAAATGGATCTTCCGGCTATCCCTATCAGCAGTACCATCCAC
AGCCCATCGGCACGCCTGACTCGCACTCGTCCGCCTTCTTCCCTGGACGCGCCGCTGGAGAAGCGCTCGG
TTCTGGTTTCCCCGGCCTCAACTCAAGTTCGCTCTCGCTCTCGTCGCTCAATCCGCCCGCGTCTGGCAGC
CACGTCGCCCAAGAGGTCGGTCTCTCGTCCGCTCAGCCGCTCCGGTCGCCGCAGCCAAATGCCATTGGTG
CTTCGCGAGCCAGCCTCAGTAGCATGCCCAAACCACCGCAGTACAACTTTCATCTCAGCGGTGGCTACCA
ACAGGTCATGAATGCTCGAGGCACCATCTTACGCGAAAATCCGTTCAAATCGACCTCCTCCATCAAAGTG
CCGCGCGCCGATGTGTTCGACGTCGCACCCGCCTCGTCGCCTCCCGCAAAAGAGAGCATCAAGGAAGATG
TGCGTCGCAAACTCGATGAAGTACAGACCGCCACGGGCGCAACCATCACGCTCAAAAACAGTGAAGTGCG
CGGCGCTGATCTCGGCTATGGCCTCGAGACCGAGCGCATCGTCGAGGTGCTCGTCTCGGGAACCTTTGAA
AGTGTCGAGTTGGCCCGGGTCAAGGTGCTCGTCATCTTGGACGAGATTGCTGGGCTTCGATCCGAGACAT
GCGAGATCGACTACAAGTTGCACAACATCATCGGCGGCCGCAAGCGCTGCGTTGTGCAGAAGATCGAGGA
AGAAACGGGCACCAGCATCTACTTGCCAAGTTCTTTTCTCGGCACCTTCGGCTCGAGTCTTGCCAGCCGC
AACGACGGCAAGGCAGTCGCGGCTCATCAAAATCAAATCCACATCACGGGCGAATTCTTTGGCGTTCAGC
GTGCACGCGACATGCTTTTCCAGGTGTCGATGCACAAGAGCAAGGGCATCATTTCACGAGATGCAGCTAT
CCTACCTCGCAAGCTCGATTGGATGCTGACCGACCGTCTCGAGGAGCTCCGATCCATCATGATCGACAAC
GGCACCTTTGTCGCCTTCCCATTGCTCGGCAGTCAGACCAGCGTCATCTCGGTCTTTGGCGATCATCGCG
TTAACATCGAACGCACAATCCGATCCATCATGCAGCTTGCGTGCCAGTTCTACGTCGCCTCGCTCTGGCT
CTTACCCGTCGGTTTCGACGTCTACATGCCATCTCCACAGGCTAATCTCAATCCAACGCAGGTCGCGCCC
ATGCTCAAGCACGTCGCCAACGCTTCGGGCGCCGAGGTGGTGTTCAAGAGCAACTGCTTCGAGATTCACG
GTCTCGAGTCCGAGGTGCGAACCGCCGTTTCGGCGTTGCTCGAACTCGAGTTGATCAAAAGCTTCAACTT
CGAAGTGCGCTTCCAGATTGAGCTGGCCAACGAGCACCGTGAGTTTATCTCGGGCAAGAAGAACGGCAAA
GTCAACAAGGTCATGAAGCAGTGTGGCGTGCGCATCAAGTTTGAAACATTCAATGACTACAACTTCCTAA
TCGACGTCTCGGGAAACGATCGCAACGGAGTTTTACAAGGCCTCGGTCTTTTACAAGAGGAGTTGCCAGC
CGAGATGTCGTTCCACGTCCCCGAGGCGTACCACAAACGCATCATTGGCGTCGGTGGCAAGAACATCCAA
CGCATCATGAAAAAATTTGGCGTCTATGTCAAGTTTAGCAATGCCGAGGAGTTTGCTGCGCTCGGAGGTT
ACCTCGATAACGAAGATAACGTCATCGCACGAACACCGGCCAAAAATGCTGCCAACCTTGAAAACCTCAA
GCTGTCGGTGATGGAGCTGGTCAATCCCAAGGACAAGGACTACATCAGTGAGACGGTCACCATCTCGCGT
CGCTACCATCGAACTTTGCTTGGCGAGAAGGCCATCTTCATCCATGACATTGAGAGCAAGACAAGTTCCA
GCGTTCGCTTCCCTGCGCGAGAGTCAGCCTCGGATCTGGTGACCATCTTCGGACCCGAGTCGCAGATTCA
CATTGCTGCGCAGATGCTTCTCGACCACGTTCCCTTTGAAGCCGAGTTCCGCGCCCCCAACTCGACCGAG
CTCGGCGATGCTATTCACAGTGCCGAGTTTGCTGCACTCGCTGAGCAGCTCAAGCGCGACCTCAGTATCT
CTGTCTCGCCTGTCATTGAGCAGCGACGACCCGGTGGCGAGGCCGTCTTCAAGTTGCGGCTCAACAGGAG
TAACACCGACTTCCTGCCCACGGCAAAGGATGCAATCGAGGATTTCCTCATCAATCGCAACGCCAACATC
TACGCTGCACCCTCTCGAACTCGCTCCGATTCGTTTGCATCGGCCTTCCCGCACTTTGCCAACAAGTTGA
TCTCGACGGCTGGCGCGGCCGAATCAAATGAATCGTTCAACACTGCGGCCGCAGCGGCAGCCGCCGCGGC
CGAACAGGCGCGTGTGAATGAGCGCAGGCTGCGTGCTGCTGCCTCGACACCCGATATCAAAGCGCTCTTT
GATGCACCGTCCCAGCACCTTCATGGCGGCCCAGGATTTGCGTCGAGCAATGGCGGAAGCGCAGCTACAG
CTGCTAACTCGCCTTTGATCACGTCTCCGCTCTACACTTCGCCGTACGGTAACGGTCGTGGGTTTGGCAG
TGATGTGTGGGGCGCTCCTACACGTGCCTTCACAGCCAGTAACGCTAGCAACGCCACGCCAAGCTTGATG
GGGTTGCCTCCGCCTTCCGTCGGAACGCCTGGCGCAGGCCTCGTTAGTGCAGCTGGACCTGGACCCATCG
GGGCTGGAGTCAGTGTGCCAACGAGTGGCGGGATCCAGTTTCCCTCGCAGCCTAGCCTGCACCAGCAAAG
CGGACATCGGCTGTCGGACGAGATGCACATGAACCGAGGCTTGGAGGGCATGTCGATGGAAGACCGCGTC
AAGGCGCTTCGAAAGCCTCGCTCGTTTGCGCATCGGGCACAGAGTTTGGACATTGGCGCCATGGCAGCGC
AGCAGGCCTCGCAGCATGCAAGTGGAAGCATGAGTGTTGGCCCGTCGACGCCTTACGGTCTTGGTCCTAT
CGGCACGGGTGCCCCTGGCATGTCTGGCCACTTCCCTGGCATGACAAGCTCGCAAGGCACCTTTGGCGGT
GGTGCACCTCACCACCTCTACCAGCCTCCAACACCGCAGCAGCAGGCACAGCAGCAACTCCAATACCAAC
AGCAGCAGCAGCAACAGCAGCAACAGCAGCAACAGCCGGGTTACGGCATGCCGCATCAACCTCAGCACTT
TCATGCGTCTTCCGCTAGCATCTCGCGCCTTCCGCCCGGTCGCAACACACAGAACCCTGATTCGACCACC
ATGGACGAGGTGAGCCGGGTGCTTGCTCAACTCGCTTTTGACCGGGC
