>Addgene plasmid #203734 | p Pcrg1: Khd4-Ada-Gfp (CbxR) | depositor partial sequence | sequence record 395096 | Ada, the catalytic domain  of drosophila ADAR carrying E488Q mutation for hyperediting
ATGGTGGTTCCTCAAAAGAATGTGCCACTGCCTATCGATGATAAGTCGTCTTCTATGGAACTGCCTCAGA
TCCACGCAGATACCATTGGCCGACTCGTCCTCGAAAAGTTCATGGAAGTGATTAAGGGACAGGAAGCGTA
TTCCCGACGCAAGGTGCTGGCTGGTATCGTCATGACCGAGAACATGAATTTTTGTGAGGCTAAGGTGATC
TCTGTCTCGACCGGCACCAAATGTGTCTCCGGAGAGCACATGTCGGTCAATGGAGCAGTGTTGAATGATT
CCCATGCAGAAATTGTTTCCCGTCGTTGTTTGCTGAAATATCTCTACGCTCAACTGGACCTGCAATGCAA
TCAGGCAACAGCTTACCAATCGATCTTCGTTCGTAACACAGATGGACAGTATCCATACAAGCTCAAGAGC
GGTGTGCATTTCCATCTGTACATCAACACAGCGCCGTGCGGCGACGCCCGAATTTTTTCGCCCCACGAAA
ATGATACCGGCGTTGATAAGCATCCAAATCGTAAGGCGCGAGGCCAATTGCGAACAAAGATCGAATCGGG
ACAAGGCACAATCCCGGTGAAGAGCAGCGATGGCATTCAGACCTGGGACGGAGTTCTCCAAGGACAGCGT
CTGCTTACCATGTCGTGCTCTGATAAAATTGCTCGCTGGAATATTGTCGGCATCCAGGGATCGCTGCTGT
CGTCCATCATCGAGCCGGTGTACCTCCATTCTATCGTTCTGGGATCGTTGCTGCACCCTGAGCACATGTA
CCGTGCCGTGTGTGGCCGTATCGAGAAGTCGATCCAGGGACTCCCTCCACCTTACCACCTGAATAAACCA
CGACTTGCTCTCGTCACCTCGGCCGAACCGCGCAATCAGGCGAAAGCGCCTAACTTTGGCATTAACTGGA
CCATTGGAGACACCGAACTTGAAGTGGTGAACTCTCTGACTGGTCGCACCATTGGCGGCCAGGTTTCGCG
CATCACGAAGCAAGCCTTTTTTGTCAAATATGGCTTCCTGATGGCGAACCTGCCCGGTATCCTCGTCCGT
AAGGTTACGACAGACTATGGCCAGACGAAAGCGAACGTGAAAGATTATCAAATTGCCAAGCTGGAACTGT
TTTCGGCCTTTAAACGCGAGGATTTGGGATCGTGGCTCAAAAAGCCGATCGAACAAGATGAGTTCGGACT
GGCAGAATCC
