>Addgene plasmid #203734 | p Pcrg1: Khd4-Ada-Gfp (CbxR) | depositor partial sequence | sequence record 395097 | GFP
ATGGTGAGCAAGGGCGAGGAGCTGTTCACCGGGGTGGTGCCCATCCTGGTCGAGCTGGACGGCGACGTAA
ACGGCCACAAGTTCAGCGTGTCCGGCGAGGGCGAGGGCGATGCCACCTACGGCAAGCTGACCCTGAAGTT
CATCTGCACCACCGGCAAGCTGCCCGTGCCCTGGCCCACCCTCGTGACCACCCTGACCTACGGCGTGCAG
TGCTTCAGCCGCTACCCCGACCACATGAAGCAGCACGACTTCTTCAAGTCCGCCATGCCCGAAGGCTACG
TCCAGGAGCGCACCATCTTCTTCAAGGACGACGGCAACTACAAGACCCGCGCCGAGGTGAAGTTCGAGGG
CGACACCCTGGTGAACCGCATCGAGCTGAAGGGCATCGACTTCAAGGAGGACGGCAACATCCTGGGGCAC
AAGCTGGAGTACAACTACAACAGCCACAACGTCTATATCATGGCCGACAAGCAGAAGAACGGCATCAAGG
TGAACTTCAAGATCCGCCACAACATCGAGGACGGCAGCGTGCAGCTCGCCGACCACTACCAGCAGAACAC
CCCCATCGGCGACGGCCCCGTGCTGCTGCCCGACAACCACTACCTGAGCACCCAGTCCGCCCTGAGCAAA
GACCCCAACGAGAAGCGCGATCACATGGTCCTGCTGGAGTTCGTGACCGCCGCCGGGATCACTCTCGGCA
TGGACGAGCTGTACAAGTAA
