>Addgene plasmid #203734 | p Pcrg1: Khd4-Ada-Gfp (CbxR) | depositor partial sequence | sequence record 395098 | Tnos
AGCGGCCGGCGCGCCGGCCGCCCGGCGATCGTTCAAACATTTGGCAATAAAGTTTCTTAAGATTGAATCC
TGTTGCCGGTCTTGCGATGATTATCATATAATTTCTGTTGAATTACGTTAAGCATGTAATAATTAACATG
TAATGCATGACGTTATTTATGAGATGGGTTTTTATGATTAGAGTCCCGCAATTATACATTTAATACGCGA
TAGAAAACAAAATATAGCGCGCAAACTAGGATAAATTATCGCGCGCGGTGTCATCTATGTTACTAGATCC
GATGATAAGCTGTCAAACATGAGAATTCTT
